Addgene plasmid #194439: pORE303N_CEN1
Purpose: CRISPR, Cas9 driven by double 35S, nptII for plant selection, knockout CEN1
Depositing lab: Chung-Jui Tsai. Depositing organization: University of Georgia. Publication: In vitro floral development in poplar: insights into seed trichome regulation and trimonoecy. Ortega MA, Zhou R, Chen MSS, Bewg WP, Simon B, Tsai CJ. New Phytol. 2022 Nov 16. doi: 10.1111/nph.18624. PubMed 36385612.
Backbone
  Vector backbone: pORE-R1
  Vector type: Plant Expression, CRISPR
Growth in bacteria
  Bacterial resistance: Kanamycin, 50 μg/mL
  Growth temperature: 37°C
  Growth strain: DH5alpha
  Copy number: High Copy
Gene/Insert
  Gene/Insert name: gRNA targeting CEN1
  gRNA/shRNA sequence: GTATCAGTCCAGCAGGAAGC
  Species: Medicago truncatula, Populus spp.
  Promoter: MtU6
  Cloning method: Gibson Cloning
  Sequencing primers: 5′ GCTTGGGAATGATGACTCATG; 3′ GAGTGTCGTGCTCCACCATGT
Terms and licenses: Academic/Nonprofit Terms; Industry Terms: Not Available to Industry
How to cite: pORE303N_CEN1 was a gift from Chung-Jui Tsai (Addgene plasmid # 194439 ; http://n2t.net/addgene:194439 ; RRID:Addgene_194439)
