[The description below was written by a language model from this plasmid's Addgene catalogue record and pLannotate feature annotations shown in this document.]
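Description:
pORE303N_CEN1 is a plant binary vector for Agrobacterium-mediated CRISPR/Cas9 editing, built on the pORE-R1 backbone (about 12.2 kb in the sequenced record). Outside the T-DNA, the backbone carries a high-copy ColE1/pUC-type origin for propagation in E. coli, together with the broad-host-range IncP oriV and its trans-acting replication gene trfA, which allow maintenance in Agrobacterium. An aphA-3 kanamycin resistance gene provides bacterial selection. A short TetR fragment is also annotated and appears to be a backbone remnant.

Between the nopaline-type left and right T-DNA border repeats sit three functional units. Near the left border is nptII (NeoR/KanR from Tn5) in reverse orientation, which serves as the plant selectable marker; its promoter and terminator are not annotated in the feature table. Next comes the guide RNA cassette. According to the catalogue entry, a Medicago truncatula U6 (MtU6) Pol III promoter drives a single guide targeting CEN1, and this is fused to the Streptococcus pyogenes gRNA scaffold. The scaffold is annotated, but the MtU6 promoter itself was not detected by the annotation tool. Downstream, an enhanced CaMV 35S promoter with a duplicated enhancer drives S. pyogenes Cas9, terminated by the Arabidopsis HSP18.2 terminator just inside the right border.

After T-DNA transfer into plant cells, constitutive Cas9 and the guide together introduce targeted breaks to knock out CEN1. The record lists Populus spp. as the target species, and the associated publication concerns floral development in poplar.
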