Features (pLannotate 1.2.2; 12 found; start..end, strand, type, name):
    522..1316    -  CDS            NeoR/KanR: aminoglycoside phosphotransferase from Tn5; aph(3')-II (or nptII); confers resistance to neomycin, kanamycin, and G418 (Geneticin®)
   2625..2700    +  misc_RNA       gRNA scaffold: guide RNA scaffold for the Streptococcus pyogenes CRISPR/Cas9 system
   2797..3473    +  promoter       CaMV 35S promoter (enhanced): cauliflower mosaic virus 35S promoter with a duplicated enhancer region
   3519..7622    +  CDS            cas9: CAS9_STRP1 - Also known as csn1 From Streptococcus pyogenes serotype M1.
   7662..7910    +  terminator     HSP terminator: efficient transcription terminator from the Arabidopsis thaliana heat shock protein 18.2 gene (Nagaya et al., 2010)
   7929..7953    +  misc_feature   RB T-DNA repeat: right border repeat from nopaline C58 T-DNA
   8167..8755    +  rep_origin     ori: high-copy-number ColE1/pMB1/pBR322/pUC origin of replication
   8944..8971    -  CDS            TetR (fragment): tetracycline resistance regulatory protein; tetR
   8995..10143   -  CDS            trfA: trans-acting replication protein that binds to and activates oriV
  10442..11236   -  CDS            KanR: aminoglycoside phosphotransferase; aphA-3; confers resistance to kanamycin
  11448..12079   -  rep_origin     oriV: incP origin of replication
  12159..7       +  misc_feature   LB T-DNA repeat (across the origin): left border repeat from nopaline C58 T-DNA
>Addgene plasmid #194439 | pORE303N_CEN1 | addgene full sequence | sequence record 382806 | Addgene NGS Result
TGTAAACAAATTGACGATTTAAATGGTAGGCGCGGCTTAATTAAGCGCTTAATTAAGCGCTTAATTAAGC
GCTTAATAAGCCGCGCCGTACCCCAATAGTCTCGACAGACACATAGCACCTAACATTATTGCTTAAATTT
ACTATTTTTTTACTATATTATACTCAACCCAATGAGCATAAAGACTGTAAAATCTCAAATTCCTGAGAAG
CATATTTATCGATCCCACAGACTTGATAGTTCCATAATCCATACGCTGCAGCCAAATTGCTAGTGTGTTG
AACATTTAACACGTAGAGAACTAGAAAAGATATAAAACTAAGATTGATATCCAAAATAGACGAGAACAAT
AAGCAAAAACTCTTAGTTTTGAAATAAATCAACAATCCCGAGGGTTGTCACATACATCAAAAACGAAAAT
CCATATAGCAAAAAAAACTCTAAATTACCGTTCGACAAAAAGAGAAAACTGATAGGACATTTGCTAAACA
TTAAAATCAAAATTTGGATCAAGCCGAATTCTCAGAAGAACTCGTCAAGAAGGCGATAGAAGGCGATGCG
CTGCGAATCGGGAGCGGCGATACCGTAAAGCACGAGGAAGCGGTCAGCCCATTCGCCGCCAAGCTCTTCA
GCAATATCACGGGTAGCCAACGCTATGTCCTGATAGCGGTCCGCCACACCCAGCCGGCCACAGTCGATGA
ATCCAGAAAAGCGGCCATTTTCCACCATGATATTCGGCAAGCAGGCATCGCCATGGGTCACGACGAGATC
ATCGCCGTCGGGCATGCGCGCCTTGAGCCTGGCGAACAGTTCGGCTGGCGCGAGCCCCTGATGCTCTTCG
TCCAGATCATCCTGATCGACAAGACCGGCTTCCATCCGAGTACGTGCTCGCTCGATGCGATGTTTCGCTT
GGTGGTCGAATGGGCAGGTAGCCGGATCAAGCGTATGCAGCCGCCGCATTGCATCAGCCATGATGGATAC
TTTCTCGGCAGGAGCAAGGTGAGATGACAGGAGATCCTGCCCCGGCACTTCGCCCAATAGCAGCCAGTCC
CTTCCCGCTTCAGTGACAACGTCGAGCACAGCTGCGCAAGGAACGCCCGTCGTGGCCAGCCACGATAGCC
GCGCTGCCTCGTCCTGCAGTTCATTCAGGGCACCGGACAGGTCGGTCTTGACAAAAAGAACCGGGCGCCC
CTGCGCTGACAGCCGGAACACGGCGGCATCAGAGCAGCCGATTGTCTGTTGTGCCCAGTCATAGCCGAAT
AGCCTCTCCACCCAAGCGGCCGGAGAACCTGCGTGCAATCCATCTTGTTCAATCATCTCGAGACGTACCG
CGCGATGCATTCGAAGATCGATCCTTCGCCTGGAGGAGAGAAATCAGTGGCGCTGCGGCTTTTAGGGTTT
CTTTGTTGATGGAATGAGAGTGTAAGCTCTGCCAGTGCCACTTTATTAGGGTTTTACAAGCCCTTTTCTT
CGTAATTGGGCCTGACATTTTGTGCCACTTGGGCCTTTAGAGATGAAAATGTATATTGGGCTTAAGTTGA
CTTGAAGGATAAATTAGTTTAGGATATTACGTTTTTTATGAGAATTGGTGTGTCGGATACATGTATATGA
TGCATTCAAATATATGTATTCTAGATACATTTAAGTTTAGATACAATCTAAAATGTGTCTTTAATTACAG
GACTGTAACTAAAATACTTAATGTAAGAAGAATATTACTCCTTTAATAGCTTTTGAGTATATCTAGTCTA
ACATCTTTTAAAAAAGTCTAATTTCTTTCATTTATTTTTCGAGCAATAGCAAAGTGCATAATTATTTTTT
TCTTCTAGAAATTCAGATTTGTTTCTCTAAATTTTGAGATTCTTTTCTCAATTTTGTATGTCTAGAGAAC
AATGTGTATTTTTCACTCTAGTTGGTTGTTACTTTGTTGAATGTTCTGATAAAAGTATATTGTTATTTCT
GAAGTAGATATAAACCTTCATTTGGAAATTATACATAAATCAAAATCGTTAATTATCTAGATCAAGATAT
ATGCCCTTTTCCTAATGTATTTGATACATGCACCTAATTTCACTAGATGTATCTTTTCTATTTTTTAAAT
TATGAATAGTTAATTTTTTCCATATGTGTATTTGATACATACTTCATGACTTTAAAAAATTAATTATATA
CCAGATATATGTATTTAAAATTTGTTATGTATTTAAAGTATGTATATGATTATTCGATATTAATCTCTTC
GATGAACCTAGGATGCCTATCTTATATGATCAATGAGGCATTTAATTGGGTGCATATGATGGTGAAAAAA
GGTGCAGCTCCTGGCTTGGGAATGATGACTCATGTGGAATTTGGTCTTAAATTTATCACATCCTTTTGGG
ATGTGATGATTGTATCACTTGTTCATTTTGCAAAGACAAGGTGCACTGCTACAAACTTTGGTTTAATCTG
AAATAAAACAAAACTCACTGAGAGGAAGATGCATCCCAGTAGGTGAAAGTCGAGAAGGATTTGCATGTTA
CTATTACACTTGCTTTTTAGTCCCACATCGTCTGAAACATAAAATATTTCAGCGTTTAAATACTTCAAGC
GAACCAGTAGGCTTGTATCAGTCCAGCAGGAAGCGTTTTAGAGCTAGAAATAGCAAGTTAAAATAAGGCT
AGTCCGTTATCAACTTGAAAAAGTGGCACCGAGTCGGTGCTTTTTTTACTAGTTACGGGCCCAACATGGT
GGAGCACGACACTCTCGTCTACTCCAAGAATATCAAAGATACAGTCTCAGAAGACCAAAGGGCTATTGAG
ACTTTTCAACAAAGGGTAATATCGGGAAACCTCCTCGGATTCCATTGCCCAGCTATCTGTCACTTCATCA
AAAGGACAGTAGAAAAGGAAGGTGGCACCTACAAATGCCATCATTGCGATAAAGGAAAGGCTATCGTTCA
AGATGCCTCTGCCGACAGTGGTCCCAAAGATGGACCCCCACCCACGAGGAGCATCGTGGAAAAAGAAGAC
GTTCCAACCACGTCTTCAAAGCAAGTGGATTGATGTGAACATGGTGGAGCACGACACTCTCGTCTACTCC
AAGAATATCAAAGATACAGTCTCAGAAGACCAAAGGGCTATTGAGACTTTTCAACAAAGGGTAATATCGG
GAAACCTCCTCGGATTCCATTGCCCAGCTATCTGTCACTTCATCAAAAGGACAGTAGAAAAGGAAGGTGG
CACCTACAAATGCCATCATTGCGATAAAGGAAAGGCTATCGTTCAAGATGCCTCTGCCGACAGTGGTCCC
AAAGATGGACCCCCACCCACGAGGAGCATCGTGGAAAAAGAAGACGTTCCAACCACGTCTTCAAAGCAAG
TGGATTGATGTGATATCTCCACTGACGTAAGGGATGACGCACAATCCCACTATCCTTCGCAAGACCCTTC
CTCTATATAAGGAAGTTCATTTCATTTGGAGAGGACACGCTGAAATCACCAGTCTCTCTCTACAAATCTA
TCTCTCTCGACCGCTAGCATGGACAAGAAGTACTCCATTGGGCTCGATATCGGCACAAACAGCGTCGGCT
GGGCCGTCATTACGGACGAGTACAAGGTGCCGAGCAAAAAATTCAAAGTTCTGGGCAATACCGATCGCCA
CAGCATAAAGAAGAACCTCATTGGCGCCCTCCTGTTCGACTCCGGGGAGACGGCCGAAGCCACGCGGCTC
AAAAGAACAGCACGGCGCAGATATACCCGCAGAAAGAATCGGATCTGCTACCTGCAGGAGATCTTTAGTA
ATGAGATGGCTAAGGTGGATGACTCTTTCTTCCATAGGCTGGAGGAGTCCTTTTTGGTGGAGGAGGATAA
AAAGCACGAGCGCCACCCAATCTTTGGCAATATCGTGGACGAGGTGGCGTACCATGAAAAGTACCCAACC
ATATATCATCTGAGGAAGAAGCTTGTAGACAGTACTGATAAGGCTGACTTGCGGTTGATCTATCTCGCGC
TGGCGCATATGATCAAATTTCGGGGACACTTCCTCATCGAGGGGGACCTGAACCCAGACAACAGCGATGT
CGACAAACTCTTTATCCAACTGGTTCAGACTTACAATCAGCTTTTCGAAGAGAACCCGATCAACGCATCC
GGAGTTGACGCCAAAGCAATCCTGAGCGCTAGGCTGTCCAAATCCCGGCGGCTCGAAAACCTCATCGCAC
AGCTCCCTGGGGAGAAGAAGAACGGCCTGTTTGGTAATCTTATCGCCCTGTCACTCGGGCTGACCCCCAA
CTTTAAATCTAACTTCGACCTGGCCGAAGATGCCAAGCTTCAACTGAGCAAAGACACCTACGATGATGAT
CTCGACAATCTGCTGGCCCAGATCGGCGACCAGTACGCAGACCTTTTTTTGGCGGCAAAGAACCTGTCAG
ACGCCATTCTGCTGAGTGATATTCTGCGAGTGAACACGGAGATCACCAAAGCTCCGCTGAGCGCTAGTAT
GATCAAGCGCTATGATGAGCACCACCAAGACTTGACTTTGCTGAAGGCCCTTGTCAGACAGCAACTGCCT
GAGAAGTACAAGGAAATTTTCTTCGATCAGTCTAAAAATGGCTACGCCGGATACATTGACGGCGGAGCAA
GCCAGGAGGAATTTTACAAATTTATTAAGCCCATCTTGGAAAAAATGGACGGCACCGAGGAGCTGCTGGT
AAAGCTTAACAGAGAAGATCTGTTGCGCAAACAGCGCACTTTCGACAATGGAAGCATCCCCCACCAGATT
CACCTGGGCGAACTGCACGCTATCCTCAGGCGGCAAGAGGATTTCTACCCCTTTTTGAAAGATAACAGGG
AAAAGATTGAGAAAATCCTCACATTTCGGATACCCTACTATGTAGGCCCCCTCGCCCGGGGAAATTCCAG
ATTCGCGTGGATGACTCGCAAATCAGAAGAGACCATCACTCCCTGGAACTTCGAGGAAGTCGTGGATAAG
GGGGCCTCTGCCCAGTCCTTCATCGAAAGGATGACTAACTTTGATAAAAATCTGCCTAACGAAAAGGTGC
TTCCTAAACACTCTCTGCTGTACGAGTACTTCACAGTTTATAACGAGCTGACCAAGGTCAAATACGTCAC
AGAAGGGATGAGAAAGCCAGCATTCCTGTCTGGAGAGCAGAAGAAAGCTATCGTGGACCTCCTCTTCAAG
ACGAACCGGAAAGTTACCGTGAAACAGCTCAAAGAAGACTATTTCAAAAAGATTGAATGTTTCGACTCTG
TTGAAATCAGCGGAGTGGAGGATCGCTTCAACGCATCCCTGGGAACGTATCACGATCTCCTGAAAATCAT
TAAAGACAAGGACTTCCTGGACAATGAGGAGAACGAGGACATTCTTGAGGACATTGTCCTCACCCTTACG
TTGTTTGAAGATAGGGAGATGATTGAAGAACGCTTGAAAACTTACGCTCATCTCTTCGACGACAAAGTCA
TGAAACAGCTCAAGAGGCGCCGATATACAGGATGGGGGCGGCTGTCAAGAAAACTGATCAATGGCATCCG
AGACAAGCAGAGTGGAAAGACAATCCTGGATTTTCTTAAGTCCGATGGATTTGCCAACCGGAACTTCATG
CAGTTGATCCATGATGACTCTCTCACCTTTAAGGAGGACATCCAGAAAGCACAAGTTTCTGGCCAGGGGG
ACAGTCTTCACGAGCACATCGCTAATCTTGCAGGTAGCCCAGCTATCAAAAAGGGAATACTGCAGACCGT
TAAGGTCGTGGATGAACTCGTCAAAGTAATGGGAAGGCATAAGCCCGAGAATATCGTTATCGAGATGGCC
CGAGAGAACCAAACTACCCAGAAGGGACAGAAGAACAGTAGGGAAAGGATGAAGAGGATTGAAGAGGGTA
TAAAAGAACTGGGGTCCCAAATCCTTAAGGAACACCCAGTTGAAAACACCCAGCTTCAGAATGAGAAGCT
CTACCTGTACTACCTGCAGAACGGCAGGGACATGTACGTGGATCAGGAACTGGACATCAATCGGCTCTCC
GACTACGACGTGGATCATATCGTGCCCCAGTCTTTTCTCAAAGATGATTCTATTGATAATAAAGTGTTGA
CAAGATCCGATAAAAATAGAGGGAAGAGTGATAACGTCCCCTCAGAAGAAGTTGTCAAGAAAATGAAAAA
TTATTGGCGGCAGCTGCTGAACGCCAAACTGATCACACAACGGAAGTTCGATAATCTGACTAAGGCTGAA
CGAGGTGGCCTGTCTGAGTTGGATAAAGCCGGCTTCATCAAAAGGCAGCTTGTTGAGACACGCCAGATCA
CCAAGCACGTGGCCCAAATTCTCGATTCACGCATGAACACCAAGTACGATGAAAATGACAAACTGATTCG
AGAGGTGAAAGTTATTACTCTGAAGTCTAAGCTGGTCTCAGATTTCAGAAAGGACTTTCAGTTTTATAAG
GTGAGAGAGATCAACAATTACCACCATGCGCATGATGCCTACCTGAATGCAGTGGTAGGCACTGCACTTA
TCAAAAAATATCCCAAGCTTGAATCTGAATTTGTTTACGGAGACTATAAAGTGTACGATGTTAGGAAAAT
GATCGCAAAGTCTGAGCAGGAAATAGGCAAGGCCACCGCTAAGTACTTCTTTTACAGCAATATTATGAAT
TTTTTCAAGACCGAGATTACACTGGCCAATGGAGAGATTCGGAAGCGACCACTTATCGAAACAAACGGAG
AAACAGGAGAAATCGTGTGGGACAAGGGTAGGGATTTCGCGACAGTCCGGAAGGTCCTGTCCATGCCGCA
GGTGAACATCGTTAAAAAGACCGAAGTACAGACCGGAGGCTTCTCCAAGGAAAGTATCCTCCCGAAAAGG
AACAGCGACAAGCTGATCGCACGCAAAAAAGATTGGGACCCCAAGAAATACGGCGGATTCGATTCTCCTA
CAGTCGCTTACAGTGTACTGGTTGTGGCCAAAGTGGAGAAAGGGAAGTCTAAAAAACTCAAAAGCGTCAA
GGAACTGCTGGGCATCACAATCATGGAGCGATCAAGCTTCGAAAAAAACCCCATCGACTTTCTCGAAGCG
AAAGGATATAAAGAGGTCAAAAAAGACCTCATCATTAAGCTTCCCAAGTACTCTCTCTTTGAGCTTGAAA
ACGGCCGGAAACGAATGCTCGCTAGTGCGGGCGAGCTGCAGAAAGGTAACGAGCTGGCACTGCCCTCTAA
ATACGTTAATTTCTTGTATCTGGCCAGCCACTATGAAAAGCTCAAAGGGTCTCCCGAAGATAATGAGCAG
AAGCAGCTGTTCGTGGAACAACACAAACACTACCTTGATGAGATCATCGAGCAAATAAGCGAGTTCTCCA
AAAGAGTGATCCTCGCCGACGCTAACCTCGATAAGGTGCTTTCTGCTTACAATAAGCACAGGGATAAGCC
CATCAGGGAGCAGGCAGAAAACATTATCCACTTGTTTACTCTGACCAACTTGGGCGCGCCTGCAGCCTTC
AAGTACTTCGACACCACCATAGACAGAAAGCGGTACACCTCTACAAAGGAGGTCCTGGACGCCACACTGA
TTCATCAGTCAATTACGGGGCTCTATGAAACAAGAATCGACCTCTCTCAGCTCGGTGGAGACGGAACAAG
AAAGAGAAGAAAGGTGTGACGGATCCTCGAATATGAAGATGAAGATGAAATATTTGGTGTGTCAAATAAA
AAGCTTGTGTGCTTAAGTTTGTGTTTTTTTCTTGGCTTGTTGTGTTATGAATTTGTGGCTTTTTCTAATA
TCAAATGAATGTAAGATCTCATTATAATGAATAAACAAATGTTTCTATAATCCATTGTGAATGTTTTGTT
GGATCTCTTCTGCAGCATATAACTACTGTATGTGCTATGGTATGGACTATGGAATATGATTAAAGATAAG
GTTTAAACTATCAGTGTTTGACAGGATATATTGGCGGGTAAACCTAAGAGAAAAGAGCGTTTATTAGAAT
AATCGGATATTTAAAAGGGCGTGAAAAGGTTTATCCGTTCGTCCATTTGTATGTGCATGCCAACCACAGG
AGATCCAAAAGGATCTAGGTGAAGATCCTTTTTGATAATCTCATGACCAAAATCCCTTAACGTGAGTTTT
CGTTCCACTGAGCGTCAGACCCCGTAGAAAAGATCAAAGGATCTTCTTGAGATCCTTTTTTTCTGCGCGT
AATCTGCTGCTTGCAAACAAAAAAACCACCGCTACCAGCGGTGGTTTGTTTGCCGGATCAAGAGCTACCA
ACTCTTTTTCCGAAGGTAACTGGCTTCAGCAGAGCGCAGATACCAAATACTGTTCTTCTAGTGTAGCCGT
AGTTAGGCCACCACTTCAAGAACTCTGTAGCACCGCCTACATACCTCGCTCTGCTAATCCTGTTACCAGT
GGCTGCTGCCAGTGGCGATAAGTCGTGTCTTACCGGGTTGGACTCAAGACGATAGTTACCGGATAAGGCG
CAGCGGTCGGGCTGAACGGGGGGTTCGTGCACACAGCCCAGCTTGGAGCGAACGACCTACACCGAACTGA
GATACCTACAGCGTGAGCTATGAGAAAGCGCCACGCTTCCCGAAGGGAGAAAGGCGGACAGGTATCCGGT
AAGCGGCAGGGTCGGAACAGGAGAGCGCACGAGGGAGCTTCCAGGGGGAAACGCCTGGTATCTTTATAGT
CCTGTCGGGTTTCGCCACCTCTGACTTGAGCGTCGATTTTTGTGATGCTCGTCAGGGGGGCGGAGCCTAT
GGAAAAACGCCAGCAACGCGGCCTTTTTACGGTTCCTGGCCTTTTGCTGGCCTTTTGCTCACATGTTCTT
TCCTGCGTTATCCCCTGATTCTGTGGATAACCGTATTACCGCCTTTGAGTGAGCTGATACCGCTCGCCGC
AGCCGAACGACCGAGCGCAGCGAGTCAGTGAGCGAGGAAGCGGAAGAGGATCTCAGTAAAGCGCTGGCTG
CTGAACCCCCAGCCGGAACTGACCCCACAAGGCCCTAGCGTTTGCAATGCACCAGGTCATCATTGACCCA
GGCGTGTTCCACCAGGCCGCTGCCTCGCAACTCTTCGCAGGCTTCGCCGACCTGCTCGCGCCACTTCTTC
ACGCGGGTGGAATCCGATCCGCACATGAGGCGGAAGGTTTCCAGCTTGAGCGGGTACGGCTCCCGGTGCG
AGCTGAAATAGTCGAACATCCGTCGGGCCGTCGGCGACAGCTTGCGGTACTTCTCCCATATGAATTTCGT
GTAGTGGTCGCCAGCAAACAGCACGACGATTTCCTCGTCGATCAGGACCTGGCAACGGGACGTTTTCTTG
CCACGGTCCAGGACGCGGAAGCGGTGCAGCAGCGACACCGATTCCAGGTGCCCAACGCGGTCGGACGTGA
AGCCCATCGCCGTCGCCTGTAGGCGCGACAGGCATTCCTCGGCCTTCGTGTAATACCGGCCATTGATCGA
CCAGCCCAGGTCCTGGCAAAGCTCGTAGAACGTGAAGGTGATCGGCTCGCCGATAGGGGTGCGCTTCGCG
TACTCCAACACCTGCTGCCACACCAGTTCGTCATCGTCGGCCCGCAGCTCGACGCCGGTGTAGGTGATCT
TCACGTCCTTGTTGACGTGGAAAATGACCTTGTTTTGCAGCGCCTCGCGCGGGATTTTCTTGTTGCGCGT
GGTGAACAGGGCAGAGCGGGCCGTGTCGTTTGGCATCGCTCGCATCGTGTCCGGCCACGGCGCAATATCG
AACAAGGAAAGCTGCATTTCCTTGATCTGCTGCTTCGTGTGTTTCAGCAACGCGGCTTGCTTGGCCTCGC
TGACCTGTTTTGCCAGGTCCTCGCCGGCGGTTTTTCGCTTCTTGGTCGTCATAGTTCCTCGCGTGTCGAT
GGTCATCGACTTCGCCAAACCTGCCGCCTCCTGTTCGAGACGACGCGAACGCTCCACGGCGGCCGATGGC
GCGGGCAGGGCAGGGGGAGCCAGTTGCACGCTGTCGCGCTCGATCTTGGCCGTAGCTTGCTGGGCCATCG
AGCCGACGGACTGGAAGGTTTCGCGGGGCGCACGCATGACGGTGCGGCTTGCGATGGTTTCGGCATCCTC
GGCGGAAAACCCCGCGTCGATCAGTTCTTGCCTGTATGCCTTCCGGTCAAACGTCCGATTCATTCACCCT
CCTTGCGGGATTGCCCCGACTCACGCCGGGGCAATGTGCCCTTATTCCTGATTTGATCCGCCTGGTGCCT
TGGTGTCCAGATAATCCACCTTATCGGCAATGAAGTCGGTCCCGTAGACCGTCTGGCCGTCCTTCTCGTA
CTTGGTATTCCGAATCTTGCCCTGCACGAATACCAGCGACCCCTTGCCCAAATACTTGCCGTGGGCCTCG
GCCTGAGAGCCAAAACACTTGATGCGGAAGAAGTCGGTGCGCTCCTGCTTGTCGCCAGCATCGTTGCGCC
ACATCTAGGTACTAAAACAATTCATCCAGTAAAATATAATATTTTATTTTCTCCCAATCAGGCTTGATCC
CCAGTAAGTCAAAAAATAGCTCGACATACTGTTCTTCCCCAATATCCTCCCTGATCGACCGGACGCAGAA
GGCAATGTCATACCACTTGTCCGCCCTGCCGCTTCTCCCAAGATCAATAAAGCCACTTACTTTGCCATCT
TTCACAAAGATGTTGCTGTCTCCCAGGTCGCCGTGGGAAAAGACAAGTTCCTCTTCGGGCTTTTCCGTCT
TTAAAAAATCATACAGCTCGCGCGGATCTTTAAATGGGGTGTCTTCTTCCCAGTTTTCGCAATCCACATC
GGCCAGATCGTTATTCAGTAAGTAATCCAATTCGGCTAAGCGGCTGTCTAAGCTATTCGTATAGGGACAA
TCCGATATGTCGATGGAGTGAAAGAGCCTGATGCACTCCGCATACAGCTCGATAATCTTTTCAGGGCTTT
GTTCATCTTCATACTCTTCCGAGCAAAGGACGCCATCGGCCTCACTCATGAGCAGATTGCTCCAGCCATC
ATGCCGTTCAAGGTGCAGGACCTTTGGAACAGGCAGCTTTCCTTCCAGCCATAGCATCATGTCCTTTTCC
CGTTCCACATCATAGGTGGTCCCTTTATACCGGCTGTCCGTCATTTTTAAATATAGGTTTTCATTTTCTC
CCACCAGCTTATATACCTTAGCAGGAGACATTCCTTCCGTATCTTTTACGCAGCGGTATTTTTCGATCAG
TTTTTTCAATTCCGGTGATATTCTCATTTTAGCCATTTATTATTTCCTTCCTCTTTTCTACAGTATTTAA
AGATACCCCAAGAAGCTAATTATAACAAGACGAACTCCAATTCACTGTTCCTTGCATTCTAAAACTTTAA
ATACCAGAAAACAGCTTTTTCAAAGTTGTTTTCAAAGTTGGCGTATAACATAGTATCGACGGAGCCGATT
TTGAAACCACAATTATGGGTGATGCTGCCAACGCGAGAGCGGGCCGGGAGGGTTCGAGAAGGGGGGGCAC
CCCCCTTCGGCGTGCGCGGTCACGCGCACAGGGCGCAGCCCTGGTTAAAAACAAGGTTTATAAATATTGG
TTTAAAAGCAGGTTAAAAGACAGGTTAGCGGTGGCCGAAAAACGGGCGGAAACCCTTGCAAATGCTGGAT
TTTCTGCCTGTGGACAGCCCCTCAAATGTCAATAGGTGCGCCCCTCATCTGTCAGCACTCTGCCCCTCAA
GTGTCAAGGATCGCGCCCCTCATCTGTCAGTAGTCGCGCCCCTCAAGTGTCAATACCGCAGGGCACTTAT
CCCCAGGCTTGTCCACATCATCTGTGGGAAACTCGCGTAAAATCAGGCGTTTTCGCCGATTTGCGAGGCT
GGCCAGCTCCACGTCGCCGGCCGAAATCGAGCCTGCCCCTCATCTGTCAACGCCGCGCCGGGTGAGTCGG
CCCCTCAAGTGTCAACGTCCGCCCCTCATCTGTCAGTGAGGGCCAAGTTTTCCGCGAGGTATCCACAACG
CCGGCGGCTGCGGTGTCTCGCACACGGCTTCGACGGCGTTTCTGGCGCGTTTGCAGGGCCATAGACGGCC
GCCAGCCCAGCGGCGAGGGCAACCAGCCCGGTGAGCGTCTCTAGTGGACTGATGGGCTGCCTGTATCGAG
TGGTGATTTTGTGCCGAGCTGCCGGTCGGGGAGCTGTTGGCTGGCTGGTGGCAGGATATATTGTGG
